Addgene plasmid #192381: LLP738_L2pV1_1I_Act2_FRT_OCS_s35S_Flp_lacZ
Purpose: To test if the 35S promoter can drive the Flp recomhinase in order to remove the OCS terminator and increase circuit output.
Depositing lab: Ryan Lister. Depositing organization: University of Western Australia. Publication: Synthetic memory circuits for stable cell reprogramming in plants. Lloyd JPB, Ly F, Gong P, Pflueger J, Swain T, Pflueger C, Fourie E, Khan MA, Kidd BN, Lister R. Nat Biotechnol. 2022 Jul 4. pii: 10.1038/s41587-022-01383-2. doi: 10.1038/s41587-022-01383-2. PubMed 35788565.
Backbone
  Vector backbone: pAGM4673
  Backbone manufacturer: Sylvestre Marillonnet
  Vector type: Plant Expression, Synthetic Biology
Growth in bacteria
  Bacterial resistance: Kanamycin, 50 μg/mL
  Growth temperature: 30°C
  Growth strain: DH5alpha
  Copy number: Unknown
Gene/Insert
  Gene/Insert name: Act2::FRT-OCS-FRT::Rluc
  Species: Renilla reniformis
  Tag / fusion protein: PEST (C terminal on insert)
  Cloning method: Restriction Enzyme; 5′ cloning site unknown (unknown if destroyed)
Terms and licenses: Academic/Nonprofit Terms; Industry Terms: Not Available to Industry
Depositor comments: Other genes: TCTP1::Fluc, 35S::FlpO
How to cite: LLP738_L2pV1_1I_Act2_FRT_OCS_s35S_Flp_lacZ was a gift from Ryan Lister (Addgene plasmid # 192381 ; http://n2t.net/addgene:192381 ; RRID:Addgene_192381)
