[The description below was written by a language model from this plasmid's Addgene catalogue record and pLannotate feature annotations shown in this document.]
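Description:
LLP738_L2pV1_1I_Act2_FRT_OCS_s35S_Flp_lacZ is a level 2 binary plant expression vector built on the pAGM4673 backbone as part of a set of synthetic memory circuits for plants. The payload lies between nopaline-type left and right T-DNA border repeats, the arrangement used for Agrobacterium-mediated delivery. The backbone carries an incP oriV with its trfA replication initiator for broad-host-range maintenance, plus a ColE1/pUC-type origin for E. coli. Selection in bacteria is by kanamycin. No plant selectable marker appears in the feature table.

The T-DNA holds three transcription units. The first is the circuit output, recorded as Act2::FRT-OCS-FRT::Rluc. An octopine synthase terminator flanked by two minimal FRT sites sits within a split TMV Ω leader, upstream of a Renilla luciferase coding sequence that contains the potato IV2 intron. The luciferase ends in a C-terminal PEST destabilising tag, which the annotation matches to a DREB2A fragment, followed by a CaMV poly(A) signal. The Act2 promoter itself is named in the catalogue but was not detected by the annotation. The second unit is firefly luciferase with a gene 7 terminator, described by the depositor as TCTP1::Fluc; it presumably serves as a normalisation reference, though the record does not say so. The third unit is a CaMV 35S promoter with a TMV Ω leader driving an intron-interrupted FlpO recombinase with a CaMV poly(A) signal.

FlpO is expected to excise the FRT-flanked terminator, which otherwise blocks transcription, and so switch on Renilla output. The stated purpose is to test whether 35S-driven Flp can do this. A lacZα cassette remains at the end of the T-DNA, typically a blue/white screening placeholder for adding further modules.
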