Features (pLannotate 1.2.2; 32 found; start..end, strand, type, name):
    824..844     +  misc_feature   TMV Ω (fragment): translational enhancer from the tobacco mosaic virus 5'-leader sequence (Gallie et al., 1988)
    845..878     +  protein_bind   FRT (minimal): supports FLP-mediated excision but not integration (Turan and Bode, 2011) FLP recombinase from the Saccharomyces cerevisiae 2μ plasmid
    879..1586    +  terminator     OCS terminator: octopine synthase terminator
   1587..1620    +  protein_bind   FRT (minimal): supports FLP-mediated excision but not integration (Turan and Bode, 2011) FLP recombinase from the Saccharomyces cerevisiae 2μ plasmid
   1621..1655    +  misc_feature   TMV Ω (fragment): translational enhancer from the tobacco mosaic virus 5'-leader sequence (Gallie et al., 1988)
   1687..1875    +  intron         IV2 intron: modified second intron of the potato ST-LS1 gene (Vancanneyt et al., 1990)
   1873..2778    +  CDS            LUCI_RENRE: Experimental evidence at protein level: Swiss-Prot protein existence level 1. Upon binding the substrate, the enzyme catalyzes an oxygenation, producing a very short-lived hydroperoxide that cyclizes into a dioxetanone structure, which collapses, releasing a CO(2) molecule. The spontaneous breakdown of the dioxetanone releases the energy (about 50 kcal/mole) that is necessary to generate the excited state of the coelenteramide product, which is the singlet form of the monoanion. In vivo the product undergoes the process of nonradiative energy transfer to an accessory protein, a green fluoresce
   2785..2859    +  CDS            DREB2A (fragment): DRE2A_ARATH - Also known as ERF045. Experimental evidence at protein level: Swiss-Prot protein existence level 1. Transcriptional activator that binds specifically to the DNA sequence 5'-[AG]CCGAC-3'. Binding to the C-repeat/DRE element mediates high salinity- and dehydration-inducible transcription. From Arabidopsis thaliana (Mouse-ear cress).
   2903..3077    +  polyA_signal   CaMV poly(A) signal: cauliflower mosaic virus polyadenylation signal
   3465..5114    +  CDS            LUCI_PHOPY: Experimental evidence at protein level: Swiss-Prot protein existence level 1. Produces green light with a wavelength of 562 nm. From Photinus pyralis (Common eastern firefly) (Lampyris pyralis).
   5137..5337    +  terminator     gene 7 terminator: transcription terminator for octopine-type Ti plasmid gene 7
   5439..5784    +  promoter       CaMV 35S promoter: strong constitutive promoter from cauliflower mosaic virus
   5736..5782    +  promoter       minimal CaMV 35S promoter: minimal 35S promoter from cauliflower mosaic virus
   5803..5858    +  misc_feature   TMV Ω: translational enhancer from the tobacco mosaic virus 5'-leader sequence (Gallie et al., 1988)
   5860..6570    +  CDS            FLPo (fragment): nuclear-targeted site-specific recombinase FLPo is a mouse codon-optimized fusion between the SV40 nuclear localization signal and a thermostable version of the Saccharomyces cerevisiae site-specific recombinase FLP. Recombination occurs at FRT sequences.
   6570..6758    +  intron         IV2 intron: modified second intron of the potato ST-LS1 gene (Vancanneyt et al., 1990)
   6756..7347    +  CDS            FLPo (fragment): nuclear-targeted site-specific recombinase FLPo is a mouse codon-optimized fusion between the SV40 nuclear localization signal and a thermostable version of the Saccharomyces cerevisiae site-specific recombinase FLP. Recombination occurs at FRT sequences.
   7382..7556    +  polyA_signal   CaMV poly(A) signal: cauliflower mosaic virus polyadenylation signal
   7571..7613    +  CDS            lacI (fragment): lac repressor; lacI; The lac repressor binds to the lac operator to inhibit transcription in E. coli. This inhibition can be relieved by adding lactose or isopropyl-β-D-thiogalactopyranoside (IPTG).
   7626..7647    +  protein_bind   CAP binding site: CAP binding activates transcription in the presence of cAMP. E. coli catabolite activator protein
   7662..7692    +  promoter       lac promoter: promoter for the E. coli lac operon
   7696..7718    +  protein_bind   lac operator (fragment): The lac repressor binds to the lac operator to inhibit transcription in E. coli. This inhibition can be relieved by adding lactose or isopropyl-β-D-thiogalactopyranoside (IPTG). lac repressor encoded by lacI
   7753..7809    -  misc_feature   MCS: pUC18/19 multiple cloning site
   7806..7963    +  CDS            lacZα (fragment): LacZα fragment of β-galactosidase; lacZ fragment
   7969..8068    -  misc_feature   bom (fragment): basis of mobility region from pBR322
   8191..8215    +  misc_feature   RB T-DNA repeat: right border repeat from nopaline C58 T-DNA
   8312..8943    +  rep_origin     oriV: incP origin of replication
   9034..9138    +  promoter       AmpR promoter: bla
   9139..9933    +  CDS            KanR: aminoglycoside phosphotransferase; aphA-3; confers resistance to kanamycin
  10104..10692   +  rep_origin     ori: high-copy-number ColE1/pMB1/pBR322/pUC origin of replication
  11028..12173   +  CDS            trfA: TRFA_ECOLX - Experimental evidence at protein level: Swiss-Prot protein existence level 1. Also involved in plasmid copy number control, promoting intermolecular coupling of protein bound iterons at oriV, which inhibits replication initiation. From Escherichia coli.
  12322..12346   +  misc_feature   LB T-DNA repeat: left border repeat from nopaline C58 T-DNA
>Addgene plasmid #192381 | LLP738_L2pV1_1I_Act2_FRT_OCS_s35S_Flp_lacZ | addgene full sequence | sequence record 377979 | Addgene NGS Result
GTGCCGAATTCGGATCCGGAGTCGACAAAATTTAGAACGAACTTAATTATGATCTCAAATACATTGATAC
ATATCTCATCTAGATCTAGGTTATCATTATGTAAGAAAGTTTTGACGAATATGGCACGACAAAATGGCTA
GACTCGATGTAATTGGTATCTCAACTCAACATTATACTTATACCAAACATTAGTTAGACAAAATTTAAAC
AACTATTTTTTATGTATGCAAGAGTCAGCATATGTATAATTGATTCAGAATCGTTTTGACGAGTTCGGAT
GTAGTAGTAGCCATTATTTAATGTACATACTAATCGTGAATAGTGAATATGATGAAACATTGTATCTTAT
TGTATAAATATCCATAAACACATCATGAAAGACACTTTCTTTCACGGTCTGAATTAATTATGATACAATT
CTAATAGAAAACGAATTAAATTACGTTGAATTGTATGAAATCTAATTGAACAAGCCAACCACGACGACGA
CTAACGTTGCCTGGATTGACTCGGTTTAAGTTAACCACTAAAAAAACGGAGCTGTCATGTAACACGCGGA
TCGAGCAGGTCACAGTCATGAAGCCATCAAAGCAAAAGAACTAATCCAAGGGCTGAGATGATTAATTAGT
TTAAAAATTAGTTAACACGAGGGAAAAGGCTGTCTGACAGCCAGGTCACGTTATCTTTACCTGTGGTCGA
AATGATTCGTGTCTGTCGATTTTAATTATTTTTTTGAAAGGCCGAAAATAAAGTTGTAAGAGATAAACCC
GCCTATATAAATTCATATATTTTCCTCTCCGCTTTGAATACTGTATTTTTACAACAATTACCAACAACAA
CAAAGAAGTTCCTATTCTCTAGAAAGTATAGGAACTTCCTGCTTTAATGAGATATGCGAGAAGCCTATGA
TCGCATGATATTTGCTTTCAATTCTGTTGTGCACGTTGTAAAAAACCTGAGCATGTGTAGCTCAGATCCT
TACCGCCGGTTTCGGTTCATTCTAATGAATATATCACCCGTTACTATCGTATTTTTATGAATAATATTCT
CCGTTCAATTTACTGATTGTACCCTACTACTTATATGTACAATATTAAAATGAAAACAATATATTGTGCT
GAATAGGTTTATAGCGACATCTATGATAGAGCGCCACAATAACAAACAATTGCGTTTTATTATTACAAAT
CCAATTTTAAAAAAAGCGGCAGAACCGGTCAAACCTAAAAGACTGATTACATAAATCTTATTCAAATTTC
AAAAGTGCCCCAGGGGCTAGTATCTACGACACACCGAGCGGCGAACTAATAACGCTCACTGAAGGGAACT
CCGGTTCCCCGCCGGCGCGCATGGGTGAGATTCCTTGAAGTTGAGTATTGGCCGTCCGCTCTACCGAAAG
TTACGGGCACCATTCAACCCGGTCCAGCACGGCGGCCGGGTAACCGACTTGCTGCCCCGAGAATTATGCA
GCATTTTTTTGGTGTATGTGGGCCCCAAATGAAGTGCAGGTCAAACCTTGACAGTGACGACAAATCGTTG
GGCGGGTCCAGGGCGAATTTTGCGACAACATGTCGAGGCTCAGCAGGAAGTTCCTATTCTCTAGAAAGTA
TAGGAACTTCCAACAAACAACATTACAATTACTATTTACAATTACAATGACTTCAAAGGTGTATGATCCT
GAGCAGGTAAGTTTCTGCTTCTACCTTTGATATATATATAATAATTATCATTAATTAGTAGTAATATAAT
ATTTCAAATATTTTTTTCAAAATAAAAGAATGTAGTATATAGCAATTGCTTTTCTGTAGTTTATAAGTGT
GTATATTTTAATTTATAACTTTTCTAATATATGACCAAAATTTGTTGATGTGCAGAGAAAAAGAATGATA
ACTGGTCCACAATGGTGGGCAAGATGTAAACAGATGAACGTGCTTGATTCTTTCATTAATTACTACGATT
CAGAAAAGCACGCTGAGAATGCAGTTATCTTTCTTCACGGAAACGCTGCATCTTCATATTTGTGGAGACA
TGTTGTGCCTCACATTGAACCAGTGGCTAGGTGTATTATCCCAGATCTTATCGGAATGGGAAAGTCTGGT
AAATCTGGAAATGGTTCTTACAGACTTTTGGATCATTATAAGTACCTCACAGCTTGGTTCGAACTTCTCA
ACTTACCTAAGAAGATTATTTTCGTTGGACACGATTGGGGTGCTTGCTTGGCATTCCATTACTCATACGA
ACACCAAGATAAGATCAAAGCTATAGTTCATGCAGAGAGTGTTGTGGATGTGATAGAATCTTGGGATGAG
TGGCCAGATATTGAAGAGGATATTGCTTTGATCAAGTCTGAAGAGGGAGAAAAGATGGTTCTCGAAAATA
ACTTTTTCGTGGAAACTATGCTTCCTTCAAAGATTATGAGAAAATTGGAACCAGAAGAGTTTGCTGCATA
TCTCGAACCTTTCAAGGAAAAAGGAGAGGTTAGAAGGCCAACACTCAGTTGGCCTAGGGAAATACCATTA
GTTAAGGGAGGTAAACCTGATGTTGTGCAGATCGTGAGAAATTATAACGCTTACCTTAGGGCATCAGATG
ATTTGCCTAAGATGTTCATCGAGTCAGATCCAGGATTTTTCAGTAATGCTATAGTTGAAGGTGCAAAGAA
ATTTCCAAACACCGAGTTCGTTAAGGTGAAAGGATTGCATTTCTCACAAGAAGATGCTCCTGATGAGATG
GGAAAGTATATTAAGTCTTTTGTTGAAAGAGTGCTCAAAAACGAGCAGGGTTCTCGATCTGATGCTTCTG
AAGTAACGTCAACAAGCTCCCAGTCTGAGGTATGCACAGTGGAAACGCCAGGTTGTGTTGGTTCTTAAGC
TTCTCTAGCTAGAGTCGATCGACAAGCTCGAGTTTCTCCATAATAATGTGTGAGTAGTTCCCAGATAAGG
GAATTAGGGTTCCTATAGGGTTTCGCTCATGTGTTGAGCATATAAGAAACCCTTAGTATGTATTTGTATT
TGTAAAATACTTCTATCAATAAAATTTCTAATTCCTAAAACCAAAATCCAGTACTAAAATCCAGATCGCT
GCAAGAATTCAAGCTTGGAGCCAACACTCGAATCCCCACCCGTTGGACCAAACCCGGCTCATTAAGCGTC
GGTTCAGATTTATTTCCTTTATTTAAAAAAAAGGAAAGGGTAAAAAATAGAAAATTGGAAACAGTTAAAG
CCCAAAATTGTAATTTACCGAGAATTGTAAATTTACCTGAAAACCCTACGCTATAGTTTCGACTATAAAT
ACCAAACTTAGGACCTCACTTCAGAATCCCCTCGTCGCTGCGTCTCTCTCCCGCAACCTTCGATTTTCGT
TTATTCGCATCCATCGGAGAGAGAAAACAATCAATAAGCGACCTACTACAAACAAGTAAGTAAGAGAAAA
ACCAAAAGAAGAAGAGAAACAACAAGAAGAAGTAATGGAGGACGCCAAAAACATAAAGAAAGGCCCGGCG
CCATTCTATCCTCTAGAGGATGGAACCGCTGGAGAGCAACTGCATAAGGCTATGAAGAGATACGCCCTGG
TTCCTGGAACAATTGCTTTTACAGATGCACATATCGAGGTGAACATCACGTACGCGGAATACTTCGAAAT
GTCCGTTCGGTTGGCAGAAGCTATGAAACGATATGGGCTGAATACAAATCACAGAATCGTCGTATGCAGT
GAAAACTCTCTTCAATTCTTTATGCCGGTGTTGGGCGCGTTATTTATCGGAGTTGCAGTTGCGCCCGCGA
ACGACATTTATAATGAACGTGAATTGCTCAACAGTATGAACATTTCGCAGCCTACCGTAGTGTTTGTTTC
CAAAAAGGGGTTGCAAAAAATTTTGAACGTGCAAAAAAAATTACCAATAATCCAGAAAATTATTATCATG
GATTCTAAAACGGATTACCAGGGATTTCAGTCGATGTACACGTTCGTCACATCTCATCTACCTCCCGGTT
TTAATGAATACGATTTTGTACCAGAGTCCTTTGATCGTGACAAAACAATTGCACTGATAATGAATTCCTC
TGGATCTACTGGGTTACCTAAGGGTGTGGCCCTTCCGCATAGAACTGCCTGCGTCAGATTCTCGCATGCC
AGAGATCCTATTTTTGGCAATCAAATCATTCCGGATACTGCGATTTTAAGTGTTGTTCCATTCCATCACG
GTTTTGGAATGTTTACTACACTCGGATATTTGATATGTGGATTTCGAGTCGTCTTAATGTATAGATTTGA
AGAAGAGCTGTTTTTACGATCCCTTCAGGATTACAAAATTCAAAGTGCGTTGCTAGTACCAACCCTATTT
TCATTCTTCGCCAAAAGCACTCTGATTGACAAATACGATTTATCTAATTTACACGAAATTGCTTCTGGGG
GCGCACCTCTTTCGAAAGAAGTCGGGGAAGCGGTTGCAAAACGCTTCCATCTTCCAGGGATACGACAAGG
ATATGGGCTCACTGAGACTACATCAGCTATTCTGATTACACCCGAGGGGGATGATAAACCGGGCGCGGTC
GGTAAAGTTGTTCCATTTTTTGAAGCGAAGGTTGTGGATCTGGATACCGGGAAAACGCTGGGCGTTAATC
AGAGAGGCGAATTATGTGTCAGAGGACCTATGATTATGTCCGGTTATGTAAACAATCCGGAAGCGACCAA
CGCCTTGATTGACAAGGATGGATGGCTACATTCTGGAGACATAGCTTACTGGGACGAGGACGAACACTTC
TTCATAGTTGACCGCTTGAAGTCTTTAATTAAATACAAAGGATATCAGGTGGCCCCCGCTGAATTGGAAT
CGATATTGTTACAACACCCCAACATCTTCGACGCGGGCGTGGCAGGTCTGCCCGACGATGACGCCGGTGA
ACTTCCCGCCGCCGTTGTTGTTTTGGAGCACGGAAAGACGATGACGGAAAAAGAGATCGTGGATTACGTC
GCCAGTCAAGTAACAACCGCGAAAAAGTTGCGCGGAGGAGTTGTGTTTGTGGACGAAGTACCGAAAGGTC
TTACCGGAAAACTCGACGCAAGAAAAATCAGAGAGATCCTCATAAAGGCCAAGAAGGGCGGAAAGTCCAA
ATTGTAAGCTTGATCCCCCGTCGACAGCTAGCTATATCATCAATTTATGTATTACACATAATATCGCACT
CAGTCTTTCATCTACGGCAATGTACCAGCTGATATAATCAGTTATTGAAATATTTCTGAATTTAAACTTG
CATCAATAAATTTATGTTTTTGCTTGGACTATAATACCTGACTTGTTATTTTATCAATAAATATTTAAAC
TATATTTCTTTCAAGATCGCTACTAGAATTCGAGCTCGGAGGTCAACATGGTGGAGCACGACACTCTGGT
CTACTCCAAAAATGTCAAAGATACAGTCTCAGAAGATCAAAGGGCTATTGAGACTTTTCAACAAAGGATA
ATTTCGGGAAACCTCCTCGGATTCCATTGCCCAGCTATCTGTCACTTCATCGAAAGGACAGTAGAAAAGG
AAGGTGGCTCCTACAAATGCCATCATTGCGATAAAGGAAAGGCTATCATTCAAGATCTCTCTGCCGACAG
TGGTCCCAAAGATGGACCCCCACCCACGAGGAGCATCGTGGAAAAAGAAGAGGTTCCAACCACGTCTACA
AAGCAAGTGGATTGATGTGACATCTCCACTGACGTAAGGGATGACGCACAATCCCACTATCCTTCGCAAG
ACCCTTCCTCTATATAAGGAAGTTCATTTCATTTGGAGAGGACACGCTACTGTATTTTTACAACAATTAC
CAACAACAACAAACAACAAACAACATTACAATTACTATTTACAATTACAATGGCTCCTAAGAAGAAGAGG
AAGGTGATGAGCCAGTTCGACATCCTGTGCAAGACCCCCCCCAAGGTGCTGGTGCGGCAGTTCGTGGAGA
GATTCGAGAGGCCCAGCGGCGAGAAGATCGCCAGCTGTGCCGCCGAGCTGACCTACCTGTGCTGGATGAT
CACCCACAACGGCACCGCCATCAAGAGGGCCACCTTCATGAGCTACAACACCATCATCAGCAACAGCCTG
AGCTTCGACATCGTGAACAAGAGCCTGCAGTTCAAGTACAAGACCCAGAAGGCCACCATCCTGGAGGCCA
GCCTGAAGAAGCTGATCCCCGCCTGGGAGTTCACCATCATCCCTTACAACGGCCAGAAGCACCAGAGCGA
CATCACCGACATCGTGTCCAGCCTGCAGCTGCAGTTCGAGAGCAGCGAGGAGGCCGACAAGGGCAACAGC
CACAGCAAGAAGATGCTGAAGGCCCTGCTGTCCGAGGGCGAGAGCATCTGGGAGATCACCGAGAAGATCC
TGAACAGCTTCGAGTACACCAGCAGGTTCACCAAGACCAAGACCCTGTACCAGTTCCTGTTCCTGGCCAC
ATTCATCAACTGCGGCAGGTTCAGCGACATCAAGAACGTGGACCCCAAGAGCTTCAAGCTGGTGCAGAAC
AAGTACCTGGGCGTGATCATTCAGTGCCTGGTGACCGAGACTAAGACAAGCGTGTCCAGGTAAGTTTCTG
CTTCTACCTTTGATATATATATAATAATTATCATTAATTAGTAGTAATATAATATTTCAAATATTTTTTT
CAAAATAAAAGAATGTAGTATATAGCAATTGCTTTTCTGTAGTTTATAAGTGTGTATATTTTAATTTATA
ACTTTTCTAATATATGACCAAAATTTGTTGATGTGCAGGCACATCTACTTTTTCAGCGCCAGAGGCAGGA
TCGACCCCCTGGTGTACCTGGACGAGTTCCTGAGGAACAGCGAGCCCGTGCTGAAGAGAGTGAACAGGAC
CGGCAACAGCAGCAGCAACAAGCAGGAGTACCAGCTGCTGAAGGACAACCTGGTGCGCAGCTACAACAAG
GCCCTGAAGAAGAACGCCCCCTACCCCATCTTCGCTATCAAGAACGGCCCTAAGAGCCACATCGGCAGGC
ACCTGATGACCAGCTTTCTGAGCATGAAGGGCCTGACCGAGCTGACAAACGTGGTGGGCAACTGGAGCGA
CAAGAGGGCCTCCGCCGTGGCCAGGACCACCTACACCCACCAGATCACCGCCATCCCCGACCACTACTTC
GCCCTGGTGTCCAGGTACTACGCCTACGACCCCATCAGCAAGGAGATGATCGCCCTGAAGGACGAGACTA
ACCCCATCGAGGAGTGGCAGCACATCGAGCAGCTGAAGGGCAGCGCCGAGGGCAGCATCAGATACCCCGC
CTGGAACGGCATCATCAGCCAGGAGGTGCTGGACTACCTGAGCAGCTACATCAACAGGCGGATCTGAGCT
TCTCTAGCTAGAGTCGATCGACAAGCTCGAGTTTCTCCATAATAATGTGTGAGTAGTTCCCAGATAAGGG
AATTAGGGTTCCTATAGGGTTTCGCTCATGTGTTGAGCATATAAGAAACCCTTAGTATGTATTTGTATTT
GTAAAATACTTCTATCAATAAAATTTCTAATTCCTAAAACCAAAATCCAGTACTAAAATCCAGATCGCTT
TACTGAGACCGCAGCTGGCACGACAGGTTTCCCGACTGGAAAGCGGGCAGTGAGCGCAACGCAATTAATG
TGAGTTAGCTCACTCATTAGGCACCCCAGGCTTTACACTTTATGCTTCCGGCTCGTATGTTGTGTGGAAT
TGTGAGCGGATAACAATTTCACACAGGAAACAGCTATGACCATGATTACGCCAAGCTTGCATGCCTGCAG
GTCGACTCTAGAGGATCCCCGGGTACCGAGCTCGAATTCACTGGCCGTCGTTTTACAACGTCGTGACTGG
GAAAACCCTGGCGTTACCCAACTTAATCGCCTTGCAGCACATCCCCCTTTCGCCAGCTGGCGTAATAGCG
AAGAGGCCCGCACCGATCGCCCTTCCCAACAGTTGCGCAGCCTGAATGGCGAATGGCGCCTGATGCGGTA
TTTTCTCCTTACGCATCTGTGCGGTATTTCACACCGCATATGGTGCACTCTCAGTACAATCTGCTCTGAT
GCCGCATAGTTAAGCCAGCCCCGACACCCGCCAACACCCGCTGACGCGCCCTGACGGGCTTGTCTGCTCC
CGGCATCCGCTTACAGACAAGCTGTGACGGTCTCAGGGACACGAAGTGATCCGTTTAAACTATCAGTGTT
TGACAGGATATATTGGCGGGTAAACCTAAGAGAAAAGAGCGTTTATTAGAATAATCGGATATTTAAAAGG
GCGTGAAAAGGTTTATCCGTTCGTCCATTTGTATGTGCCAGCCGCCTTTGCGACGCTCACCGGGCTGGTT
GCCCTCGCCGCTGGGCTGGCGGCCGTCTATGGCCCTGCAAACGCGCCAGAAACGCCGTCGAAGCCGTGTG
CGAGACACCGCGGCCGCCGGCGTTGTGGATACCTCGCGGAAAACTTGGCCCTCACTGACAGATGAGGGGC
GGACGTTGACACTTGAGGGGCCGACTCACCCGGCGCGGCGTTGACAGATGAGGGGCAGGCTCGATTTCGG
CCGGCGACGTGGAGCTGGCCAGCCTCGCAAATCGGCGAAAACGCCTGATTTTACGCGAGTTTCCCACAGA
TGATGTGGACAAGCCTGGGGATAAGTGCCCTGCGGTATTGACACTTGAGGGGCGCGACTACTGACAGATG
AGGGGCGCGATCCTTGACACTTGAGGGGCAGAGTGCTGACAGATGAGGGGCGCACCTATTGACATTTGAG
GGGCTGTCCACAGGCAGAAAATCCAGCATTTGCAAGGGTTTCCGCCCGTTTTTCGGCCACCGCTAACCTG
TCTTTTAACCTGCTTTTAAACCAATATTTATAAACCTTGTTTTTAACCAGGGCTGCGCCCTGTGCGCGTG
ACCGCGCACGCCGAAGGGGGGTGCCCCCCCTTCTCGAACCCTCCCGGCCCGCTAACGCGGGCCTCCCATC
CCCCCAGGGGCTGCGCCCCTCGGCCGCGAACGGCCTCACCCCAAAAATGGCAGCGCTGGCCAATTCCCGA
GTGCGCGGAACCCCTATTTGTTTATTTTTCTAAATACATTCAAATATGTATCCGCTCATGAGACAATAAC
CCTGATAAATGCTTCAATAATATTGAAAAAGGAAGAGTATGGCTAAAATGAGAATATCACCGGAATTGAA
AAAACTGATCGAAAAATACCGCTGCGTAAAAGATACGGAAGGAATGTCTCCTGCTAAGGTATATAAGCTG
GTGGGAGAAAATGAAAACCTATATTTAAAAATGACGGACAGCCGGTATAAAGGGACCACCTATGATGTGG
AACGGGAAAAGGACATGATGCTATGGCTGGAAGGAAAGCTGCCTGTTCCAAAGGTCCTGCACTTTGAACG
GCATGATGGCTGGAGCAATCTGCTCATGAGTGAGGCCGATGGCGTCCTTTGCTCGGAAGAGTATGAAGAT
GAACAAAGCCCTGAAAAGATTATCGAGCTGTATGCGGAGTGCATCAGGCTCTTTCACTCCATCGACATAT
CGGATTGTCCCTATACGAATAGCTTAGACAGCCGCTTAGCCGAATTGGATTACTTACTGAATAACGATCT
GGCCGATGTGGATTGCGAAAACTGGGAAGAGGACACTCCATTTAAAGATCCGCGCGAGCTGTATGATTTT
TTAAAGACGGAAAAGCCCGAAGAGGAACTTGTCTTTTCCCACGGCGACCTGGGAGACAGCAACATCTTTG
TGAAAGATGGCAAAGTAAGTGGCTTTATTGATCTTGGGAGAAGCGGCAGGGCGGACAAGTGGTATGACAT
TGCCTTCTGCGTCCGGTCGCTCAGGGAGGATATCGGGGAAGAACAGTATGTCGAGCTATTTTTTGACTTA
CTGGGGATCAAGCCTGATTGGGAGAAAATAAAATATTATATTTTACTGGATGAATTGTTTTAGCTGTCAG
ACCAAGTTTACTCATATATACTTTAGATTGATTTAAAACTTCATTTTTAATTTAAAAGGATCTAGGTGAA
GATCCTTTTTGATAATCTCATGACCAAAATCCCTTAACGTGAGTTTTCGTTCCACTGAGCGTCAGACCCC
GTAGAAAAGATCAAAGGATCTTCTTGAGATCCTTTTTTTCTGCGCGTAATCTGCTGCTTGCAAACAAAAA
AACCACCGCTACCAGCGGTGGTTTGTTTGCCGGATCAAGAGCTACCAACTCTTTTTCCGAAGGTAACTGG
CTTCAGCAGAGCGCAGATACCAAATACTGTTCTTCTAGTGTAGCCGTAGTTAGGCCACCACTTCAAGAAC
TCTGTAGCACCGCCTACATACCTCGCTCTGCTAATCCTGTTACCAGTGGCTGCTGCCAGTGGCGATAAGT
CGTGTCTTACCGGGTTGGACTCAAGACGATAGTTACCGGATAAGGCGCAGCGGTCGGGCTGAACGGGGGG
TTCGTGCACACAGCCCAGCTTGGAGCGAACGACCTACACCGAACTGAGATACCTACAGCGTGAGCTATGA
GAAAGCGCCACGCTTCCCGAAGGGAGAAAGGCGGACAGGTATCCGGTAAGCGGCAGGGTCGGAACAGGAG
AGCGCACGAGGGAGCTTCCAGGGGGAAACGCCTGGTATCTTTATAGTCCTGTCGGGTTTCGCCACCTCTG
ACTTGAGCGTCGATTTTTGTGATGCTCGTCAGGGGGGCGGAGCCTATGGAAAAACGCCAGCAACGCGGCC
TTTTTACGGTTCCTGGCAGATCCTAGATGTGGCGCAACGATGCCGGCGACAAGCAGGAGCGCACCGACTT
CTTCCGCATCAAGTGTTTTGGCTCTCAGGCCGAGGCCCACGGCAAGTATTTGGGCAAGGGGTCGCTGGTA
TTCGTGCAGGGCAAGATTCGGAATACCAAGTACGAGAAGGACGGCCAGACGGTCTACGGGACCGACTTCA
TTGCCGATAAGGTGGATTATCTGGACACCAAGGCACCAGGCGGGTCAAATCAGGAATAAGGGCACATTGC
CCCGGCGTGAGTCGGGGCAATCCCGCAAGGAGGGTGAATGAATCGGACGTTTGACCGGAAGGCATACAGG
CAAGAACTGATCGACGCGGGGTTTTCCGCCGAGGATGCCGAAACCATCGCAAGCCGCACCGTCATGCGTG
CGCCCCGCGAAACCTTCCAGTCCGTCGGCTCGATGGTCCAGCAAGCTACGGCCAAGATCGAGCGCGACAG
CGTGCAACTGGCTCCCCCTGCCCTGCCCGCGCCATCGGCCGCCGTGGAGCGTTCGCGTCGTCTTGAACAG
GAGGCGGCAGGTTTGGCGAAGTCGATGACCATCGACACGCGAGGAACTATGACGACCAAGAAGCGAAAAA
CCGCCGGCGAGGACCTGGCAAAACAGGTCAGCGAGGCCAAGCAGGCCGCGTTGCTGAAACACACGAAGCA
GCAGATCAAGGAAATGCAGCTTTCCTTGTTCGATATTGCGCCGTGGCCGGACACGATGCGAGCGATGCCA
AACGACACGGCCCGCTCTGCCCTGTTCACCACGCGCAACAAGAAAATCCCGCGCGAGGCGCTGCAAAACA
AGGTCATTTTCCACGTCAACAAGGACGTGAAGATCACCTACACCGGCGTCGAGCTGCGGGCCGACGATGA
CGAACTGGTGTGGCAGCAGGTGTTGGAGTACGCGAAGCGCACCCCTATCGGCGAGCCGATCACCTTCACG
TTCTACGAGCTTTGCCAGGACCTGGGCTGGTCGATCAATGGCCGGTATTACACGAAGGCCGAGGAATGCC
TGTCGCGCCTACAGGCGACGGCGATGGGCTTCACGTCCGACCGCGTTGGGCACCTGGAATCGGTGTCGCT
GCTGCACCGCTTCCGCGTCCTGGACCGTGGCAAGAAAACGTCCCGTTGCCAGGTCCTGATCGACGAGGAA
ATCGTCGTGCTGTTTGCTGGCGACCACTACACGAAATTCATATGGGAGAAGTACCGCAAGCTGTCGCCGA
CGGCCCGACGGATGTTCGACTATTTCAGCTCGCACCGGGAGCCGTACCCGCTCAAGCTGGAAACCTTCCG
CCTCATGTGCGGATCGGATTCCACCCGCGTGAAGAAGTGGCGCGAGCAGGTCGGCGAAGCCTGCGAAGAG
TTGCGAGGCAGCGGCCTGGTGGAACACGCCTGGGTCAATGATGACCTGGTGCATTGCAAACGCTAGGGCC
TTGTGGGGTCAGTTCCGGCTGGGGGTTCAGCAGCCCCTGCTCGGATCTGTTGGACCGGACAGTAGTCATG
GTTGATGGGCTGCCTGTATCGAGTGGTGATTTTGTGCCGAGCTGCCGGTCGGGGAGCTGTTGGCTGGCTG
GTGGCAGGATATATTGTGGTGTAAACAAATTGACGCTTAGACAACTTAATAACACATTGCGGACGTTTTT
AATGTACTGGGGTTGAACACTCT
